>Addgene plasmid #237186 | NanoLuc-DGKg Fusion Vector | addgene full sequence | sequence record 472936 | Addgene NGS Result
TCAATATTGGCCATTAGCCATATTATTCATTGGTTATATAGCATAAATCAATATTGGCTATTGGCCATTG
CATACGTTGTATCTATATCATAATATGTACATTTATATTGGCTCATGTCCAATATGACCGCCATGTTGGC
ATTGATTATTGACTAGTTATTAATAGTAATCAATTACGGGGTCATTAGTTCATAGCCCATATATGGAGTT
CCGCGTTACATAACTTACGGTAAATGGCCCGCCTGGCTGACCGCCCAACGACCCCCGCCCATTGACGTCA
ATAATGACGTATGTTCCCATAGTAACGCCAATAGGGACTTTCCATTGACGTCAATGGGTGGAGTATTTAC
GGTAAACTGCCCACTTGGCAGTACATCAAGTGTATCATATGCCAAGTCCGCCCCCTATTGACGTCAATGA
CGGTAAATGGCCCGCCTGGCATTATGCCCAGTACATGACCTTACGGGACTTTCCTACTTGGCAGTACATC
TACGTATTAGTCATCGCTATTACCATGGTGATGCGGTTTTGGCAGTACACCAATGGGCGTGGATAGCGGT
TTGACTCACGGGGATTTCCAAGTCTCCACCCCATTGACGTCAATGGGAGTTTGTTTTGGCACCAAAATCA
ACGGGACTTTCCAAAATGTCGTAATAACCCCGCCCCGTTGACGCAAATGGGCGGTAGGCGTGTACGGTGG
GAGGTCTATATAAGCAGAGCTGGTTTAGTGAACCGTCAGATCACTAGAAGCTTTATTGCGGTAGTTTATC
ACAGTTAAATTGCTAACGCAGTCAGTGCTTCTGACACAACAGTCTCGAACTTAAGCTGCAGAAGTTGGTC
GTGAGGCACTGGGCAGGTAAGTATCAAGGTTACAAGACAGGTTTAAGGAGACCAATAGAAACTGGGCTTG
TCGAGACAGAGAAGACTCTTGCGTTTCTGATAGGCACCTATTGGTCTTACTGACATCCACTTTGCCTTTC
TCTCCACAGGTGTCCACTCCCAGTTCAATTACAGCTCTTAAGGCTAGAGTATTAATACGACTCACTATAG
GGCTAGCGCTCACCATGGTCTTCACACTCGAAGATTTCGTTGGGGACTGGCGACAGACAGCCGGCTACAA
CCTGGACCAAGTCCTTGAACAGGGAGGTGTGTCCAGTTTGTTTCAGAATCTCGGGGTGTCCGTAACTCCG
ATCCAAAGGATTGTCCTGAGCGGTGAAAATGGGCTGAAGATCGACATCCATGTCATCATCCCGTATGAAG
GTCTGAGCGGCGACCAAATGGGCCAGATCGAAAAAATTTTTAAGGTGGTGTACCCTGTGGATGATCATCA
CTTTAAGGTGATCCTGCACTATGGCACACTGGTAATCGACGGGGTTACGCCGAACATGATCGACTATTTC
GGACGGCCGTATGAAGGCATCGCCGTGTTCGACGGCAAAAAGATCACTGTAACAGGGACCCTGTGGAACG
GCAACAAAATTATCGACGAGCGCCTGATCAACCCCGACGGCTCCCTGCTGTTCCGAGTAACCATCAACGG
AGTGACCGGCTGGCGGCTGTGCGAACGCATTCTGGCGGGCTCGAGCGGCGCGATCGCCATGGGTGAAGAA
CGGTGGGTCTCCCTCACTCCAGAAGAATTTGACCAACTCCAGAAATATTCAGAATATTCCTCCAAGAAGA
TAAAAGATGCCTTGACTGAATTTAATGAGGGTGGGAGCCTCAAACAATATGACCCACATGAGCCGATTAG
CTATGATGTCTTCAAGCTGTTCATGAGGGCGTACCTGGAGGTGGACCTTCCCCAGCCACTGAGCACTCAC
CTCTTCCTGGCCTTCAGCCAGAAGCCCAGACACGAGACCTCTGACCACCCGACGGAGGGAGCCAGCAACA
GTGAGGCCAACAGCGCAGATACTAATATACAGAATGCAGATAATGCCACCAAAGCAGACGAGGCCTGTGC
CCCTGATACTGAATCAAATATGGCTGAGAAGCAAGCACCAGCTGAAGACCAAGTGGCTGCGACCCCCCTG
GAACCCCCCGTCCCTCGGTCTTCAAGCTCGGAATCCCCAGTGGTATACCTGAAGGATGTTGTGTGCTACC
TGTCCCTGCTGGAGACGGGGAGGCCTCAGGATAAGCTGGAGTTCATGTTTCGCCTCTATGATTCAGATGA
GAACGGTCTCCTGGACCAAGCGGAGATGGATTGCATTGTCAACCAAATGCTGCATATTGCCCAGTACCTG
GAGTGGGATCCCACAGAGCTGAGGCCTATATTGAAGGAGATGCTGCAAGGGATGGACTACGACCGGGACG
GCTTTGTGTCTCTACAGGAATGGGTCCATGGAGGGATGACCACCATCCCATTGCTGGTCCTCCTGGGGAT
GGATGACTCTGGCTCCAAGGGGGATGGGCGGCACGCCTGGACCATGAAGCACTTCAAGAAACCAACCTAC
TGCAACTTCTGCCATATCATGCTCATGGGCGTCCGCAAGCAAGGCCTGTGCTGCACTTACTGTAAATACA
CTGTCCACGAACGCTGTGTGTCCAGAAACATTCCTGGTTGTGTCAAAACGTACTCAAAAGCCAAAAGGAG
TGGTGAGGTGATGCAGCACGCATGGGTGGAAGGGAACTCCTCCGTCAAGTGTGACCGGTGCCACAAAAGT
ATCAAGTGCTACCAGAGTGTCACCGCGCGGCACTGCGTGTGGTGCCGGATGACGTTTCACCGCAAATGTG
AATTATCAACGTTGTGTGACGGTGGGGAACTCAGAGACCACATCTTACTGCCCACCTCCATATGCCCCAT
CACCCGGGACAGGCCAGGTGAGAAGTCTGATGGCTGCGTGTCCGCCAAGGGCGAACTTGTCATGCAGTAT
AAGATCATCCCCACCCCGGGTACCCACCCCCTGCTGGTCTTGGTGAACCCCAAGAGTGGAGGGAGACAAG
GAGAAAGAATTCTTCGGAAATTCCACTATCTGCTCAACCCCAAACAAGTTTTCAACCTGGACAATGGGGG
GCCTACTCCAGGGTTGAACTTTTTCCGTGATACTCCAGACTTCCGTGTTTTGGCCTGTGGTGGAGATGGG
ACAGTTGGCTGGATTTTGGATTGCATTGATAAGGCCAACTTTGCAAAGCATCCACCAGTGGCTGTCCTGC
CTCTTGGAACAGGAAATGACCTTGCCCGTTGTCTCCGCTGGGGAGGAGGTTATGAAGGGGGCAGCTTGAC
AAAAATCCTGAAAGACATTGAGCAGAGCCCCTTGGTGATGCTGGACCGCTGGCATCTGGAAGTCATCCCC
AGAGAGGAAGTGGAAAACGGGGACCAGGTCCCATACAGCATCATGAACAACTATTTCTCCATTGGTGTGG
ACGCTTCCATTGCACACAGATTCCATGTGATGAGAGAGAAACATCCTGAAAAATTCAACAGCAGGATGAA
GAACAAGCTGTGGTACTTTGAATTTGGCACCTCGGAGACTTTTGCAGCGACCTGCAAGAAACTCCACGAC
CACATTGAGTTGGAGTGTGATGGGGTTGGGGTGGACCTGAGCAACATCTTCCTGGAAGGCATTGCCATTC
TCAACATTCCCAGCATGTACGGAGGCACCAATCTCTGGGGAGAAAACAAGAAGAACCGGGCTGTGATCCG
GGAAAGCAGGAAGGGTGTCACTGACCCCAAAGAACTGAAATTCTGCGTTCAAGACCTCAGTGACCAGCTC
CTTGAAGTGGTGGGGCTAGAAGGAGCCATGGAGATGGGGCAGATCTACACCGGCCTGAAGAGTGCAGGCA
GGAGGCTGGCCCAGTGCGCCTCTGTCACCATCAGGACAAACAAGCTGCTGCCAATGCAAGTGGATGGAGA
ACCCTGGATGCAGCCATGTTGCACGATTAAAATTACTCACAAGAACCAAGCGCCCATGATGATGGGGCCT
CCCCAGAAGAGCAGCTTCTTCTCGTTGAGAAGGAAGAGCCGTTCAAAAGACGTTTAAACGAATTCGGGCT
CGGTACCCGGGGATCCTCTAGAGTCGACCTGCAGGCATGCAAGCTGATCCGGCTGCTAACAAAGCCCGAA
AGGAAGCTGAGTTGGCTGCTGCCACCGCTGAGCAATAACTAGCATAACCCCTTGGGGCGGCCGCTTCGAG
CAGACATGATAAGATACATTGATGAGTTTGGACAAACCACAACTAGAATGCAGTGAAAAAAATGCTTTAT
TTGTGAAATTTGTGATGCTATTGCTTTATTTGTAACCATTATAAGCTGCAATAAACAAGTTAACAACAAC
AATTGCATTCATTTTATGTTTCAGGTTCAGGGGGAGATGTGGGAGGTTTTTTTAAGCAAGTAAAACCTCT
ACAAATGTGGTAAAATCGAATTTTAACAAAATATTAACGCTTACAATTTCCTGATGCGGTATTTTCTCCT
TACGCATCTGTGCGGTATTTCACACCGCATACGCGGATCTGCGCAGCACCATGGCCTGAAATAACCTCTG
AAAGAGGAACTTGGTTAGGTACCTTCTGAGGCGGAAAGAACCAGCTGTGGAATGTGTGTCAGTTAGGGTG
TGGAAAGTCCCCAGGCTCCCCAGCAGGCAGAAGTATGCAAAGCATGCATCTCAATTAGTCAGCAACCAGG
TGTGGAAAGTCCCCAGGCTCCCCAGCAGGCAGAAGTATGCAAAGCATGCATCTCAATTAGTCAGCAACCA
TAGTCCCGCCCCTAACTCCGCCCATCCCGCCCCTAACTCCGCCCAGTTCCGCCCATTCTCCGCCCCATGG
CTGACTAATTTTTTTTATTTATGCAGAGGCCGAGGCCGCCTCGGCCTCTGAGCTATTCCAGAAGTAGTGA
GGAGGCTTTTTTGGAGGCCTAGGCTTTTGCAAAAAGCTTAATTAACTGTTGACAATTAATCATCGGCATA
GTATATCGGCATAGTATAATACGACAAGGTGAGGAACTAAACCCAGGAGGCAGATCATGATTGAACAAGA
TGGATTGCACGCAGGTTCTCCGGCCGCTTGGGTGGAGAGGCTATTCGGCTATGACTGGGCACAACAGACA
ATCGGCTGCTCTGATGCCGCCGTGTTCCGGCTGTCAGCGCAGGGGCGCCCGGTTCTTTTTGTCAAGACCG
ACCTGTCCGGTGCCCTGAATGAACTGCAGGACGAGGCAGCGCGGCTATCGTGGCTGGCCACGACGGGCGT
TCCTTGCGCAGCTGTGCTCGACGTTGTCACTGAAGCGGGAAGGGACTGGCTGCTATTGGGCGAAGTGCCG
GGGCAGGATCTCCTGTCATCTCACCTTGCTCCTGCCGAGAAAGTATCCATCATGGCTGATGCAATGCGGC
GGCTGCATACGCTTGATCCGGCTACCTGCCCATTCGACCACCAAGCGAAACATCGCATCGAGCGAGCACG
TACTCGGATGGAAGCCGGTCTTGTCGATCAGGATGATCTGGACGAAGAGCATCAGGGGCTCGCGCCAGCC
GAACTGTTCGCCAGGCTCAAGGCGCGCATGCCCGACGGCGAGGATCTCGTCGTGACCCATGGCGATGCCT
GCTTGCCGAATATCATGGTGGAAAATGGCCGCTTTTCTGGATTCATCGACTGTGGCCGGCTGGGTGTGGC
GGACCGCTATCAGGACATAGCGTTGGCTACCCGTGATATTGCTGAAGAGCTTGGCGGCGAATGGGCTGAC
CGCTTCCTCGTGCTTTACGGTATCGCCGCTCCCGATTCGCAGCGCATCGCCTTCTATCGCCTTCTTGACG
AGTTCTTCTGAGCGGGACTCTGGGGTTCGAAATGACCGACCAAGCGACGCCCAACCTGCCATCACGATGG
CCGCAATAAAATATCTTTATTTTCATTACATCTGTGTGTTGGTTTTTTGTGTGAATCGATAGCGATAAGG
ATCCGCTCATGCGATGATAAGCTGTCAAACATGAGAATTACAACTTATATCGTATGGGGCTGACTTCAGG
TGCTACATTTGAAGAGATAAATTGCACTGAAATCTAGAAATATTTTATCTGATTAATAAGATGATCTTCT
TGAGATCGTTTTGGTCTGCGCGTAATCTCTTGCTCTGAAAACGAAAAAACCGCCTTGCAGGGCGGTTTTT
CGAAGGTTCTCTGAGCTACCAACTCTTTGAACCGAGGTAACTGGCTTGGAGGAGCGCAGTCACCAAAACT
TGTCCTTTCAGTTTAGCCTTAACCGGCGCATGACTTCAAGACTAACTCCTCTAAATCAATTACCAGTGGC
TGCTGCCAGTGGTGCTTTTGCATGTCTTTCCGGGTTGGACTCAAGACGATAGTTACCGGATAAGGCGCAG
CGGTCGGACTGAACGGGGGGTTCGTGCATACAGTCCAGCTTGGAGCGAACTGCCTACCCGGAACTGAGTG
TCAGGCGTGGAATGAGACAAACGCGGCCATAACAGCGGAATGACACCGGTAAACCGAAAGGCAGGAACAG
GAGAGCGCACGAGGGAGCCGCCAGGGGGAAACGCCTGGTATCTTTATAGTCCTGTCGGGTTTCGCCACCA
CTGATTTGAGCGTCAGATTTCGTGATGCTTGTCAGGGGGGCGGAGCCTATGGAAAAACGGCTTTGCCGCG
GCCCTCTCACTTCCCTGTTAAGTATCTTCCTGGCATCTTCCAGGAAATCTCCGCCCCGTTCGTAAGCCAT
TTCCGCTCGCCGCAGTCGAACGACCGAGCGTAGCGAGTCAGTGAGCGAGGAAGCGGAATATATCCTGTAT
CACATATTCTGCTGACGCACCGGTGCAGCCTTTTTTCTCCTGCCACATGAAGCACTTCACTGACACCCTC
ATCAGTGCCAACATAGTAAGCCAGTATACACTCCGCTAGCGCTGATGTCCGGCGGTGCTTTTGCCGTTAC
GCACCACCCCGTCATGAGATTACGCGTTTTAGCGGTGCGTACAATTAAGGGATTATGGTAAATCCACTTA
CTGTCTGCCCTCGTAGCCATCGAGATAAACCGCAGTACTCCGGCCACGATGCGTCCGGCGTAGAGGATCG
AGATCT
Features (pLannotate 1.2.2; 23 found; start..end, strand, type, name):
    140..517     +  enhancer       CMV enhancer: human cytomegalovirus immediate early enhancer
    519..718     +  promoter       CMV promoter: human cytomegalovirus (CMV) immediate early promoter
    857..989     +  intron         chimeric intron: chimera between introns from human β-globin and immunoglobulin heavy chain genes
   1033..1051    +  promoter       T7 promoter: promoter for bacteriophage T7 RNA polymerase
   1065..1577    +  CDS            Nluc: NanoLuc® luciferase human codon-optimized
   1599..3971    +  CDS            DGKG: DGKG_HUMAN - Also known as DAGK3. Experimental evidence at protein level: Swiss-Prot protein existence level 1. Diacylglycerol kinase that converts diacylglycerol/DAG into phosphatidic acid/phosphatidate/PA and regulates the respective levels of these two bioactive lipids (PubMed:8034597). Thereby, acts as a central switch between the signaling pathways activated by these second messengers with different cellular targets and opposite effects in numerous biological processes (By similarity). Has no apparent specificity with regard to the acyl compositions of diacylglycerol (PubMed:8034597). Spe
   3980..4035    +  misc_feature   MCS: pUC18/19 multiple cloning site
   4042..4091    +  CDS            SET1 (fragment): solubility-enhancement tag derived from T7 phage gene 10B
   4099..4118    +  terminator     T7 terminator (fragment): transcription terminator for bacteriophage T7 RNA polymerase
   4140..4261    -  polyA_signal   SV40 poly(A) signal: SV40 polyadenylation signal
   4284..4352    -  CDS            large T antigen (fragment): large T antigen from SV40 (simian virus 40)
   4357..4389    +  rep_origin     M13 ori (fragment): M13 bacteriophage origin of replication; arrow indicates direction of (+) strand synthesis
   4390..4441    -  misc_feature   bom (fragment): basis of mobility region from pBR322
   4506..4863    +  promoter       SV40 promoter: SV40 enhancer and early promoter
   4878..4925    +  promoter       EM7 promoter: synthetic bacterial promoter&nbsp
   4957..5748    +  CDS            neo: KKA2_KLEPN - Also known as kan, nptII. Experimental evidence at protein level: Swiss-Prot protein existence level 1. Resistance to kanamycin, neomycin, paromomycin, ribostamycin, butirosin and gentamicin B. From Klebsiella pneumoniae.
   5815..5863    +  polyA_signal   poly(A) signal: synthetic polyadenylation signal
   5892..5908    -  promoter       tet promoter (fragment): E. coli promoter for tetracycline efflux protein gene
   6020..6565    +  rep_origin     p15A ori: Plasmids containing the medium-copy-number p15A origin of replication can be propagated in E. coli cells that contain a second plasmid with the ColE1 origin.
   6653..6708    +  rep_origin     RSF ori (fragment): Plasmids containing the RSF 1030 origin of replication can be propagated in E. coli cells that contain additional plasmids with compatible origins.
   6807..6833    -  misc_feature   bom (fragment): basis of mobility region from pBR322
   6827..6874    -  mobile_element IS1 (fragment): prokaryotic transposable element IS1
   6882..6953    +  misc_feature   cer region (fragment): ColE1-derived recombination site that helps to maintain plasmids as monomers
