[The description below was written by a language model from this plasmid's Addgene catalogue record and pLannotate feature annotations shown in this document.]
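Description:
NanoLuc-DGKg Fusion Vector is a mammalian expression plasmid of about 7 kb, built on the pFN31K-low Nluc CMV-Hygro Flexi vector backbone, that produces human diacylglycerol kinase gamma (DGKG, also called DAGK3) fused at its N terminus to NanoLuc luciferase. It is maintained in E. coli under kanamycin selection. The annotated origin is p15A, which fits the catalogue's low-copy designation. A fragment of the cer site, which helps keep plasmids as monomers, lies nearby. Several other short annotated fragments (M13 ori, bom, IS1, RSF ori, tet promoter, SET1) look like partial similarity matches or backbone remnants rather than functional parts.

The expression cassette runs from the CMV immediate-early enhancer and promoter through a chimeric β-globin/immunoglobulin intron, which generally improves mRNA processing and expression. This is followed by a T7 promoter that could support in vitro transcription. Next come the human codon-optimized Nluc coding sequence and, after a short linker, the DGKG open reading frame. A multiple cloning site remnant, a partial T7 terminator and an SV40 polyadenylation signal sit downstream. A second cassette places the neo (nptII) gene under tandem SV40 early and EM7 promoters with a synthetic poly(A) signal, so the same gene confers kanamycin resistance in bacteria and could in principle allow G418 selection in mammalian cells. Although the backbone name includes "Hygro", no hygromycin resistance gene appears in the feature table.

The stated purpose is CMV-driven expression of the NanoLuc-DGKG fusion in mammalian cells. The record does not specify a particular assay, but luminescent fusions of this kind are commonly used as donors in bioluminescence energy transfer assays or for quantifying protein levels.
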