Addgene plasmid #237186: NanoLuc-DGKg Fusion Vector
Purpose: Express NanoLuc(R)-DGKG Fusion Protein in Mammalian Cells under a CMV promoter
Depositing lab: Promega Corporation.
Backbone
  Vector backbone: pFN31K-low Nluc CMV-Hygro Flexi(R) Vector
  Vector type: Mammalian Expression
Growth in bacteria
  Bacterial resistance: Kanamycin, 50 μg/mL
  Growth temperature: 37°C
  Growth strain: DH5alpha
  Copy number: Low Copy
Gene/Insert
  Gene/Insert name: DGKG
  Species: H. sapiens (human)
  Entrez Gene: DGKG (a.k.a. DAGK3, DGK-GAMMA)
  Promoter: CMV
  Tag / fusion protein: NanoLuc (R) (N terminal on backbone)
  Cloning method: Other
Terms and licenses: Academic/Nonprofit Terms; Industry Terms
How to cite: NanoLuc-DGKg Fusion Vector was a gift from Promega Corporation (Addgene plasmid # 237186 ; http://n2t.net/addgene:237186 ; RRID:Addgene_237186)
